>Addgene plasmid #242860 | pFS560 | addgene full sequence | sequence record 485654 | Addgene NGS Result
TTGAGATCCTTTTTTTCTGCGCGTAATCTGCTGCTTGCAAACAAAAAAACCACCGCTACCAGCGGTGGTT
TGTTTGCCGGATCAAGAGCTACCAACTCTTTTTCCGAAGGTAACTGGCTTCAGCAGAGCGCAGATACCAA
ATACTGTTCTTCTAGTGTAGCCGTAGTTAGGCCACCACTTCAAGAACTCTGTAGCACCGCCTACATACCT
CGCTCTGCTAATCCTGTTACCAGTGGCTGCTGCCAGTGGCGATAAGTCGTGTCTTACCGGGTTGGACTCA
AGACGATAGTTACCGGATAAGGCGCAGCGGTCGGGCTGAACGGGGGGTTCGTGCACACAGCCCAGCTTGG
AGCGAACGACCTACACCGAACTGAGATACCTACAGCGTGAGCTATGAGAAAGCGCCACGCTTCCCGAAGG
GAGAAAGGCGGACAGGTATCCGGTAAGCGGCAGGGTCGGAACAGGAGAGCGCACGAGGGAGCTTCCAGGG
GGAAACGCCTGGTATCTTTATAGTCCTGTCGGGTTTCGCCACCTCTGACTTGAGCGTCGATTTTTGTGAT
GCTCGTCAGGGGGGCGGAGCCTATGGAAAAACGCCAGCAACGCGGCCTTTTTACGGTTCCTGGCCTTTTG
CTGGCCTTTTGCTCACATGTTCTTTCCTGCGTTATCCCCTGATTCTGTGGATAACCGTATTACCGCCTTT
GAGTGAGCTGATACCGCTCGCCGCAGCCGAACGACCGAGCGCAGCGAGTCAGTGAGCGAGGAAGCGGAAG
AGCGCCCAATACGCAAACCGCCTCTCCCCGCGCGTTGGCCGATTCATTAATGCAGCTGGCACGACAGGTT
TCCCGACTGGAAAGCGGGCAGTGAGCGCAACGCAATTAATGTGAGTTAGCTCACTCATTAGGCACCCCAG
GCTTTACACTTTATGCTTCCGGCTCGTATGTTGTGTGGAATTGTGAGCGGATAACAATTTCACACAGGAA
ACAGCTATGACCATGATTACGCCAAGCTTGGTACCGAGCTCGGATCCACTAGTAACGGCCGCCAGTGTGC
TGGAATTCGCCCTTCGGATCCCCGGGTTAATTAAGGCGCGCCAGATCTGTTTAGCTTGCCTCGTCCCCGC
CGGGTCACCCGGCCAGCGACATGGAGGCCCAGAATACCCTCCTTGACAGTCTTGACGTGCGCAGCTCAGG
GGCATGATGTGACTGTCGCCCGTACATTTAGCCCATACATCCCCATGTATAATCATTTGCATCCATACAT
TTTGATGGCCGCACGGCGCGAAGCAAAAATTACGGCTCCTCGCTGCGGACCTGCGAGCAGGGAAACGCTC
CCCTCACAGACGCGTTGAATTGTCCCCACGCCGCGCCCCTGTAGAGAAATATAAAAGGTTAGGATTTGCC
ACTGAGGTTCTTCTTTCATATACTTCCTTTTAAAATCTTGCTAGGATACAGTTCTCACATCACATCCGAA
CATAAACAACCATGGGTAAAAAGCCTGAACTCACCGCGACGTCTGTCGAGAAGTTTCTGATCGAAAAGTT
CGACAGCGTCTCCGACCTGATGCAGCTCTCGGAGGGCGAAGAATCTCGTGCTTTCAGCTTCGATGTAGGA
GGGCGTGGATATGTCCTGCGGGTAAATAGCTGCGCCGATGGTTTCTACAAAGATCGTTATGTTTATCGGC
ACTTTGCATCGGCCGCGCTCCCGATTCCGGAAGTGCTTGACATTGGGGAATTCAGCGAGAGCCTGACCTA
TTGCATCTCCCGCCGTGCACAGGGTGTCACGTTGCAAGACCTGCCTGAAACCGAACTGCCCGCTGTTCTG
CAGCCGGTCGCGGAGGCCATGGATGCGATCGCTGCGGCCGATCTTAGCCAGACGAGCGGGTTCGGCCCAT
TCGGACCGCAAGGAATCGGTCAATACACTACATGGCGTGATTTCATATGCGCGATTGCTGATCCCCATGT
GTATCACTGGCAAACTGTGATGGACGACACCGTCAGTGCGTCCGTCGCGCAGGCTCTCGATGAGCTGATG
CTTTGGGCCGAGGACTGCCCCGAAGTCCGGCACCTCATGCACGCGGATTTCGGCTCCAACAATGTCCTGA
CGGACAATGGCCGCATAACAGCGGTCATTGACTGGAGCGGGGCGATGTTCGGGGATTCCCAATACGAGGT
CGCCAACATCTTCTTCTGGAGGCCGTGGTTGGCTTGTATGGAGCAGCAGACGCGCTACTTCGAGCGGAGG
CATCCGGAGCTTGCAGGATCGCCGCGGCTCCGGGCGTATATGCTCCGCATTGGTCTTGACCAACTCTATC
AGAGCTTGGTTGACGGCAATTTCGATGATGCAGCTTGGGCGCAGGGTCGATGCGACGCAATCGTCCGATC
CGGAGCCGGGACTGTCGGGCGTACACAAATCGCCCGCAGAAGCGCGGCCGTCTGGACCGATGGCTGTGTA
GAAGTACTCGCCGATAGTGGAAACCGACGCCCCAGCACTCGTCCGAGGGCAAAGGAATAATCAGTACTGA
CAATAAAAAGATTCTTGTTTTCAAGAACTTGTCATTTGTATAGTTTTTTTATATTGTAGTTGTTCTATTT
TAATCAAATGTTAGCGTGATTTATATTTTTTTTCGCCTCGACATCATCTGCCCAGATGCGAAGTTAAGTG
CGCAGAAAGTAATATCATGCGTCAATCGTATGTGAATGCTGGTCGCTATACTGCTGTCGATTCGATACTA
ACGCCGCCATCCCATTCGCCATTCAGGCTGCGCAACTGTTGGGAAGGGCGATCGGTGCGGGCCTCTTCGC
TATTACGCCAGCTGGCGAAAGGGGGATGTGCTGCAAGGCGATTAAGTTGGGTAACGCCAGGGTTTTCCCA
GTCACGACGTTGTAAAACGACGGCCAGTGAGCGCGCGTAATACGACTCACTATAGGGCGAATTGGTTAAG
ATCCACTTTCACATTTAAGTTGTTTTTCTAATCCGCATATGATCAATTCAAGGCCGAATAAGAAGGCTGG
CTCTGCACCTTGGTGATCAAATAATTCGATAGCTTGTCGTAATAATGGCGGCATACTATCAGTAGTAGGT
GTTTCCCTTTCTTCTTTAGCGACTTGATGCTCTTGATCTTCCAATACGCAACCTAAAGTAAAATGCCCCA
CAGCGCTGAGTGCATATAATGCATTCTCTAGTGAAAAACCTTGTTGGCATAAAAAGGCTAATTGATTTTC
GAGAGTTTCATACTGTTTTTCTGTAGGCCGTGTACCTAAATGTACTTTTGCTCCATCGCGATGACTTAGT
AAAGCACATCTAAAACTTTTAGCGTTATTACGTAAAAAATCTTGCCAGCTTTCCCCTTCTAAAGGGCAAA
AGTGAGTATGGTGCCTATCTAACATCTCAATGGCTAAGGCGTCGAGCAAAGCCCGCTTATTTTTTACATG
CCAATACAATGTAGGCTGCTCTACACCTAGCTTCTGGGCGAGTTTACGGGTTGTTAAACCTTCGATTCCG
ACCTCATTAAGCAGCTCTAATGCGCTGTTAATCACTTTACTTTTATCTAATCTAGACATATGAATTCGGG
GCCGCGGAGGCTGGATCGGTCCCGGTGTCTTCTATGGAGGTCAAAACAGCGTGGATGGCGTCTCCAGGCG
ATCTGACGGTTCACTAAACGAGCTCTGCTTATATAGACCTCCCACCGTACACGCCTACCGCCCATTTGCG
TCAATGGGGCGGAGTTGTTACGACATTTTGGAAAGTCCCGTTGATTTTGGTGCCAAAACAAACTCCCATT
GACGTCAATGGGGTGGAGACTTGGAAATCCCCGTGAGTCAAACCGCTATCCACGCCCATTGATGTACTGC
CAAAACCGCATCACCATGGTAATAGCGATGACTAATACGTAGATGTACTGCCAAGTAGGAAAGTCCCATA
AGGTCATGTACTGGGCATAATGCCAGGCGGGCCATTTACCGTCATTGACGTCAATAGGGGGCGTACTTGG
CATATGATACACTTGATGTACTGCCAAGTGGGCAGTTTACCGTAAATACTCCACCCATTGACGTCAATGG
AAAGTCCCTATTGGCGTTACTATGGGAACATACGTCATTATTGACGTCAATGGGCGGGGGTCGTTGGGCG
GTCAGCCAGGCGGGCCATTTACCGTAAGTTATGTAACGCGGAACTCCATATATGGGCTATGAACTAATGA
CCCCGTAATTGATTACTATTAATAACTAGTCAATAATCAATGTCAACATGGCGGTAATGTTGGACATGAG
CCAATATAAATGTACATATTATGATATGGATACAACGTATGCAATGGGCCAAGCTCCTCGACCCCCCGGG
CCCCATCTCTTGCCCCTTCTAAGCTCGCTGGACTCGCACATTGGCTACGGTGGCTCGCGTCGCTCGCTTG
GTCGCTCCTTCAACGTACCCTAACGTTCCGGTTAACGATTCTTAAAGAAGCGACCAATTTGTTCCACCGG
CTTCTGTGGGCTCAGGGGCATGTCATGGAAGATTGAGAGGATCGGCGCTTCCTCCAGGTATATATAGAGT
GTCCCTATCAGTGATAGAGACTTGTTTCAGTAAGAATCAATTAGTATTCTACAGTAAACATCGCGGGCCG
CTCGGGCCCGGCTAGCATGAGTAAAGGAGAAGAACTTTTCACTGGAGTTGTCCCAATTCTTGTTGAATTA
GATGGTGATGTTAATGGGCACAAATTTTCTGTCAGTGGAGAGGGTGAAGGTGATGCAACATACGGAAAAC
TTACCCTTAAATTTATTTGCACTACTGGAAAACTACCTGTTCCATGGCCAACACTTGTCACTACTTTGGG
TTATGGTCTAATGTGCTTTGCTAGATACCCAGATCATATGAAACGGCATGACTTTTTCAAGAGTGCCATG
CCCGAAGGTTATGTACAGGAAAGAACTATATTTTTCAAAGATGACGGGAACTACAAGACACGTGCTGAAG
TCAAGTTTGAAGGTGATACCCTTGTTAATAGAATCGAGTTAAAAGGTATTGATTTTAAAGAAGATGGAAA
CATTCTTGGACACAAATTGGAATACAACTATAACTCACACAATGTATACATCATGGCAGACAAACAAAAG
AATGGAATCAAAGTTAACTTCAAAATTAGACACAACATTGAAGATGGAAGCGTTCAACTAGCAGACCATT
ATCAACAAAATACTCCAATTGGCGATGGCCCTGTCCTTTTACCAGACAACCATTACCTGTCCTATCAATC
TAAGCTTTCGAAAGATCCCAACGAAAAGAGAGACCACATGGTCCTTCTTGAGTTTGTAACAGCTGCTGGG
ATTACACATGGCATGGATGAACTATACAAAAGATCTTACAGTTTAAACGAGCTCGAATTCAAGGGCGAAT
TCTGCAGATATCCATCACACTGGCGGCCGCTCGAGCATGCATCTAGAGGGCCCAATTCGCCCTATAGTGA
GTCGTATTACAATTCACTGGCCGTCGTTTTACAACGTCGTGACTGGGAAAACCCTGGCGTTACCCAACTT
AATCGCCTTGCAGCACATCCCCCTTTCGCCAGCTGGCGTAATAGCGAAGAGGCCCGCACCGATCGCCCTT
CCCAACAGTTGCGCAGCCTGAATGGCGAATGG
[124 nt withheld, positions 5633-5756]
C
[91 nt withheld, positions 5758-5848]
A
[49 nt withheld, positions 5850-5898]
CCTTTGACGTTGGAGTCCACGTTCTTT
[37 nt withheld, positions 5926-5962]
ACCCTATCTCGGTCTATTCTTTTGATTTATAAGGGATTTTGCCGATTTCGGCCTATTGGTTAAAAAATGA
GCTGATTTAACAAAAATTTAACGCGAATTTTAACAAAATTCAGGGCGCAAGGGCTGCTAAAGGAAGCGGA
ACACGTAGAAAGCCAGTCCGCAGAAACGGTGCTGACCCCGGATGAATGTCAGCTACTGGGCTATCTGGAC
AAGGGAAAACGCAAGCGCAAAGAGAAAGCAGGTAGCTTGCAGTGGGCTTACATGGCGATAGCTAGACTGG
GCGGTTTTATGGACAGCAAGCGAACCGGAATTGCCAGCTGGGGCGCCCTCTGGTAAGGTTGGGAAGCCCT
GCAAAGTAAACTGGATGGCTTTCTTGCCGCCAAGGATCTGATGGCGCAGGGGATCAAGATCTGATCAAGA
GACAGGATGAGGATCGTTTCGCATGATTGAACAAGATGGATTGCACGCAGGTTCTCCGGCCGCTTGGGTG
GAGAGGCTATTCGGCTATGACTGGGCACAACAGACAATCGGCTGCTCTGATGCCGCCGTGTTCCGGCTGT
CAGCGCAGGGGCGCCCGGTTCTTTTTGTCAAGACCGACCTGTCCGGTGCCCTGAATGAACTGCAGGACGA
GGCAGCGCGGCTATCGTGGCTGGCCACGACGGGCGTTCCTTGCGCAGCTGTGCTCGACGTTGTCACTGAA
GCGGGAAGGGACTGGCTGCTATTGGGCGAAGTGCCGGGGCAGGATCTCCTGTCATCCCACCTTGCTCCTG
CCGAGAAAGTATCCATCATGGCTGATGCAATGCGGCGGCTGCATACGCTTGATCCGGCTACCTGCCCATT
CGACCACCAAGCGAAACATCGCATCGAGCGAGCACGTACTCGGATGGAAGCCGGTCTTGTCGATCAGGAT
GATCTGGACGAAGAGCATCAGGGGCTCGCGCCAGCCGAACTGTTCGCCAGGCTCAAGGCGCGCATGCCCG
ACGGCGAGGATCTCGTCGTGACCCATGGCGATGCCTGCTTGCCGAATATCATGGTGGAAAATGGCCGCTT
TTCTGGATTCATCGACTGTGGCCGGCTGGGTGTGGCGGACCGCTATCAGGACATAGCGTTGGCTACCCGT
GATATTGCTGAAGAGCTTGGCGGCGAATGGGCTGACCGCTTCCTCGTGCTTTACGGTATCGCCGCTCCCG
ATTCGCAGCGCATCGCCTTCTATCGCCTTCTTGACGAGTTCTTCTGAATTGAAAAAGGAAGAGTATGAGT
ATTCAACATTTCCGTGTCGCCCTTATTCCCTTTTTTGCGGCATTTTGCCTTCCTGTTTTTGCTCACCCAG
AAACGCTGGTGAAAGTAAAAGATGCTGAAGATCAGTTGGGTGCACGAGTGGGTTACATCGAACTGGATCT
CAACAGCGGTAAGATCCTTGAGAGTTTTCGCCCCGAAGAACGTTTTCCAATGATGAGCACTTTTAAAGTT
CTGCTATGTGGCGCGGTATTATCCCGTATTGACGCCGGGCAAGAGCAACTCGGTCGCCGCATACACTATT
CTCAGAATGACTTGGTTGAGTACTCACCAGTCACAGAAAAGCATCTTACGGATGGCATGACAGTAAGAGA
ATTATGCAGTGCTGCCATAACCATGAGTGATAACACTGCGGCCAACTTACTTCTGACAACGATCGGAGGA
CCGAAGGAGCTAACCGCTTTTTTGCACAACATGGGGGATCATGTAACTCGCCTTGATCGTTGGGAACCGG
AGCTGAATGAAGCCATACCAAACGACGAGCGTGACACCACGATGCCTGTAGCAATGGCAACAACGTTGCG
CAAACTATTAACTGGCGAACTACTTACTCTAGCTTCCCGGCAACAATTAATAGACTGGATGGAGGCGGAT
AAAGTTGCAGGACCACTTCTGCGCTCGGCCCTTCCGGCTGGCTGGTTTATTGCTGATAAATCTGGAGCCG
GTGAGCGTGGGTCTCGCGGTATCATTGCAGCACTGGGGCCAGATGGTAAGCCCTCCCGTATCGTAGTTAT
CTACACGACGGGGAGTCAGGCAACTATGGATGAACGAAATAGACAGATCGCTGAGATAGGTGCCTCACTG
ATTAAGCATTGGTAACTGTCAGACCAAGTTTACTCATATATACTTTAGATTGATTTAAAACTTCATTTTT
AATTTAAAAGGATCTAGGTGAAGATCCTTTTTGATAATCTCATGACCAAAATCCCTTAACGTGAGTTTTC
GTTCCACTGAGCGTCAGACCCCGTAGAAAAGATCAAAGGATCTTC
Features (pLannotate 1.2.2; 21 found; start..end, strand, type, name):
      1..589     +  rep_origin     ori: high-copy-number ColE1/pMB1/pBR322/pUC origin of replication
    772..864     +  CDS            lacI (fragment): lac repressor; lacI; The lac repressor binds to the lac operator to inhibit transcription in E. coli. This inhibition can be relieved by adding lactose or isopropyl-β-D-thiogalactopyranoside (IPTG).
    877..898     +  protein_bind   CAP binding site: CAP binding activates transcription in the presence of cAMP. E. coli catabolite activator protein
    913..943     +  promoter       lac promoter: promoter for the E. coli lac operon
    951..967     +  protein_bind   lac operator: The lac repressor binds to the lac operator to inhibit transcription in E. coli. This inhibition can be relieved by adding lactose or isopropyl-β-D-thiogalactopyranoside (IPTG). lac repressor encoded by lacI
   1138..2713    +  gene           hphMX6: yeast selectable marker conferring hygromycin resistance
   2516..2713    +  terminator     TEF terminator: Ashbya gossypii TEF terminator
   2745..2900    -  CDS            lacZα (fragment): LacZα fragment of β-galactosidase; lacZ fragment
   2908..2926    +  promoter       T7 promoter: promoter for bacteriophage T7 RNA polymerase
   2939..3559    -  CDS            tetR: TETR2_ECOLX - Experimental evidence at protein level: Swiss-Prot protein existence level 1. TetR is the repressor of the tetracycline resistance element; its N-terminal region forms a helix-turn-helix structure and binds DNA. Binding of tetracycline to TetR reduces the repressor affinity for the tetracycline resistance gene (tetA) promoter operator sites. From Escherichia coli.
   3661..3864    -  promoter       CMV promoter: human cytomegalovirus (CMV) immediate early promoter
   3865..4244    -  enhancer       CMV enhancer: human cytomegalovirus immediate early enhancer
   4552..4573    +  promoter       H1-2O2 promoter (fragment): doxycycline-inducible variant of the human H1 RNA promoter (Henriksen et al., 2007)
   4637..5350    +  CDS            10B: 10B is a fluorescent protein published in 1996, derived from Aequorea victoria.
   5451..5469    -  promoter       T7 promoter: promoter for bacteriophage T7 RNA polymerase
   5472..5629    +  CDS            lacZα (fragment): LacZα fragment of β-galactosidase; lacZ fragment
   5633..6061    +  rep_origin     f1 ori (sequence partly withheld): f1 bacteriophage origin of replication; arrow indicates direction of (+) strand synthesis
   6074..6373    +  CDS            tnpA (fragment): TN5P_ECOLX - Also known as tnp. Experimental evidence at protein level: Swiss-Prot protein existence level 1. Mediates transposition of transposon Tn5 by a 'cut and paste' mechanism. First, the monomeric transposase binds the 19 bp inverted DNA repeats flanking the transposon. Then, dimerization of the DNA- bound transposase creates a synaptic DNA complex. After nicking of the first DNA strand, excision of the transposon proceeds through a series of intermediates. The transposase then mediates the insertion of the transposon at a new site by strand transfer. The activity of the wild- type tran
   6405..7196    +  CDS            neo: KKA2_KLEPN - Also known as kan, nptII. Experimental evidence at protein level: Swiss-Prot protein existence level 1. Resistance to kanamycin, neomycin, paromomycin, ribostamycin, butirosin and gentamicin B. From Klebsiella pneumoniae.
   7200..7216    +  promoter       AmpR promoter (fragment): bla
   7217..8077    +  CDS            AmpR: β-lactamase; bla; confers resistance to ampicillin, carbenicillin, and related antibiotics
