[The description below was written by a language model from this plasmid's Addgene catalogue record and pLannotate feature annotations shown in this document.]
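Description:
pFS560 is a fission yeast (Schizosaccharomyces pombe) promoter-replacement template plasmid built on the pCR2.1-hph backbone, about 8.2 kb in the sequenced record. It is maintained in E. coli at high copy through a ColE1/pUC-type origin and selected with ampicillin via the β-lactamase gene. The backbone also carries a neo (kanamycin/neomycin resistance) coding sequence, an f1 phage origin, and remnants of the pCR2.1 cloning region (lac promoter/operator, split lacZα fragments and flanking T7 promoters). No yeast replication origin is annotated, consistent with a construct meant for chromosomal integration rather than episomal maintenance.

The payload sits between the lacZα fragments and has three parts. An hphMX6 cassette, ending in the Ashbya gossypii TEF terminator, provides hygromycin selection in yeast. Downstream, on the opposite strand, a TetR repressor coding sequence is driven by the CMV enhancer/promoter. Diverging from it is the enotetSW4 promoter listed in the catalogue. The annotation tool picks this region up only as a short match to a tet-operator-containing H1 promoter variant, presumably reflecting tetO sequences. This promoter drives mECitrine, annotated as an Aequorea victoria-derived fluorescent protein. TetR should bind the operator sites and repress the promoter until tetracycline or an analogue releases it, so the marker, repressor and regulated promoter travel together as one unit.

According to the record, the plasmid is used to replace a gene's native promoter with the tetracycline-inducible PenotetSW4 promoter at its endogenous locus. The record does not state how the cassette is targeted, or whether mECitrine becomes an N-terminal tag or serves only as a reporter.
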