Addgene plasmid #242860: pFS560
Purpose: This plasmid will be used to replace the promoter of a gene with the PenotetSW4 promoter at its endogenous locus
Depositing lab: Nick Rhind. Depositing organization: University of Massachusetts, Worcester. Publication: A Tetracycline-Inducible Promoter Replacement System for Schizosaccharomyces pombe. Bashir S, Sivakumar S, Rhind N. MicroPubl Biol. 2025 Aug 21;2025:10.17912/micropub.biology.001759. doi: 10.17912/micropub.biology.001759. eCollection 2025. PubMed 40918427.
Backbone
  Vector backbone: pCR2.1-hph
  Backbone size w/o insert (bp): 5632
  Vector type: Yeast Expression
  Selectable markers: Hygromycin
Growth in bacteria
  Bacterial resistance: Ampicillin, 100 μg/mL
  Growth temperature: 37°C
  Growth strain: DH5alpha
  Copy number: High Copy
Gene/Insert 1
  Gene/Insert name: TetR
  Species: S. pombe (fission yeast)
  Insert size (bp): 621
  Promoter: CMV promoter
  Cloning method: Gibson Cloning
  Sequencing primers: 5′ unknown
Gene/Insert 2
  Gene/Insert name: mECitrine
  Species: S. pombe (fission yeast)
  Insert size (bp): 714
  Promoter: enotetSW4 promoter
  Cloning method: Gibson Cloning
  Sequencing primers: 5′ unknown
Terms and licenses: Academic/Nonprofit Terms; Industry Terms: Not Available to Industry
How to cite: pFS560 was a gift from Nick Rhind (Addgene plasmid # 242860 ; http://n2t.net/addgene:242860 ; RRID:Addgene_242860)
